Addgene plasmid #70110: pMA3790
Purpose: mtDNA elimination/production of rho-0 cells
Depositing lab: Mikhail Alexeyev. Depositing organization: University of South Alabama. Publication: Methods for Efficient Elimination of Mitochondrial DNA from Cultured Cells. Spadafora D, Kozhukhar N, Chouljenko VN, Kousoulas KG, Alexeyev MF. PLoS One. 2016 May 2;11(5):e0154684. doi: 10.1371/journal.pone.0154684. eCollection 2016. PONE-D-16-07396 PubMed 27136098.
Backbone
  Vector backbone: pMA2008
  Backbone manufacturer: Alexeyev Lab
  Backbone size w/o insert (bp): 4064
  Total vector size (bp): 7117
  Vector type: Mammalian Expression
  Selectable markers: Neomycin (select with G418)
Growth in bacteria
  Bacterial resistance: Kanamycin, 50 μg/mL
  Growth temperature: 37°C
  Growth strain: DH5alpha
  Copy number: High Copy
Gene/Insert 1
  Gene/Insert name: EGFP
  Insert size (bp): 720
  Promoter: EF1a
  Tag / fusion protein: None
  Cloning method: Unknown
  Sequencing primers: 5′ None; 3′ None
Gene/Insert 2
  Gene/Insert name: hUNG1 Y147A (alt name: uracil-N-glycosylase, mitochondrial)
  Species: H. sapiens (human)
  Insert size (bp): 816
  Mutation: Y147A, aa's 1-77 removed
  Promoter: CMV
  Tag / fusion protein: human OTC mitochondrial targeting sequence (N terminal on insert); myc tag (N terminal on insert)
  Cloning method: Unknown
  Sequencing primers: 5′ None; 3′ None
Gene/Insert 3
  Gene/Insert name: Neo (alt name: G418 resistance gene, kanamycin resistance gene)
  Insert size (bp): 795
  Promoter: SV40 and native
  Cloning method: Unknown
  Sequencing primers: 5′ None; 3′ None
Terms and licenses: Academic/Nonprofit Terms; Industry Terms: Not Available to Industry
How to cite: pMA3790 was a gift from Mikhail Alexeyev (Addgene plasmid # 70110 ; http://n2t.net/addgene:70110 ; RRID:Addgene_70110)
