[The description below was written by a language model from this plasmid's Addgene catalogue record and pLannotate feature annotations shown in this document.]
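Description:
pMA3790 is a mammalian expression plasmid built on the pMA2008 backbone and designed to eliminate mitochondrial DNA from cultured cells, producing rho-0 lines. It is maintained at high copy in E. coli through a ColE1/pUC-type origin and also carries an f1 origin. A single Tn5 NeoR/KanR aminoglycoside phosphotransferase gene serves both hosts. A bacterial promoter (annotated as the AmpR promoter) drives it for kanamycin selection, and the SV40 early promoter drives it for G418 selection in mammalian cells, with an HSV TK polyadenylation signal downstream. The catalogue lists the total size as 7,117 bp, whereas the sequenced record behind the feature table is 7,041 nt; the record does not explain this small difference.

The active payload is a CMV enhancer/promoter cassette expressing a modified human uracil-N-glycosylase (UNG1). The first 77 amino acids are removed and replaced at the N terminus by the mitochondrial targeting sequence of human ornithine transcarbamylase, together with a myc epitope tag. The myc tag is listed in the catalogue but is not annotated separately in the feature table. The enzyme carries the Y147A substitution, and the cassette ends in an SV40 poly(A) signal. From general knowledge, this substitution broadens the substrate range of the glycosylase so that it also removes normal thymine. Directing the mutant into mitochondria is therefore expected to damage mtDNA heavily and cause its loss, which fits the stated purpose.

A second cassette lies in the opposite orientation and expresses untagged EGFP from the EF-1α promoter with a bGH poly(A) signal. This fluorescent marker allows transfected cells to be identified or enriched.
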