Features (pLannotate 1.2.2; 21 found; start..end, strand, type, name):
      1..47      +  rep_origin     RSF ori (fragment): Plasmids containing the RSF 1030 origin of replication can be propagated in E. coli cells that contain additional plasmids with compatible origins.
    115..418     +  enhancer       CMV enhancer: human cytomegalovirus immediate early enhancer
    419..622     +  promoter       CMV promoter: human cytomegalovirus (CMV) immediate early promoter
    666..806     +  CDS            OTC (fragment): OTC_HUMAN - Experimental evidence at protein level: Swiss-Prot protein existence level 1. Catalyzes the second step of the urea cycle, the condensation of carbamoyl phosphate with L-ornithine to form L-citrulline (PubMed:6372096, PubMed:8112735, PubMed:2556444). The urea cycle ensures the detoxification of ammonia by converting it to urea for excretion (PubMed:2556444). From Homo sapiens (Human).
    795..1478    +  CDS            UNG (fragment): UNG_HUMAN - Also known as DGU, UNG1 Experimental evidence at protein level: Swiss-Prot protein existence level 1. Excises uracil residues from the DNA which can arise as a result of misincorporation of dUMP residues by DNA polymerase or due to deamination of cytosine. From Homo sapiens (Human).
   1493..1577    +  CDS            large T antigen (fragment): large T antigen from SV40 (simian virus 40)
   1600..1721    +  polyA_signal   SV40 poly(A) signal: SV40 polyadenylation signal
   1739..1756    +  misc_feature   MCS (fragment): pBluescript multiple cloning site
   1757..1775    -  promoter       SV40 promoter (fragment): SV40 enhancer and early promoter
   1779..2003    -  polyA_signal   bGH poly(A) signal: bovine growth hormone polyadenylation signal
   2029..2047    +  promoter       SP6 promoter: promoter for bacteriophage SP6 RNA polymerase
   2153..2872    -  CDS            EGFP: the original enhanced GFP (Yang et al., 1996) mammalian codon-optimized
   2894..4072    -  promoter       EF-1α promoter: strong constitutive promoter for human elongation factor EF-1α
   4110..4538    -  rep_origin     f1 ori (sequence partly withheld): f1 bacteriophage origin of replication; arrow indicates direction of (+) strand synthesis
   4565..4669    +  promoter       AmpR promoter: bla
   4738..4948    +  promoter       SV40 promoter: SV40 early promoter
   4991..5785    +  CDS            NeoR/KanR: aminoglycoside phosphotransferase from Tn5; aph(3')-II (or nptII); confers resistance to neomycin, kanamycin, and G418 (Geneticin®)
   5806..5958    +  CDS            ble (fragment): BLE_KLEPN - Experimental evidence at protein level: Swiss-Prot protein existence level 1. Binding protein with a strong affinity to the bleomycin family of antibiotics. Binds to CL990; an antimitotic-antibiotic compound. From Klebsiella pneumoniae.
   6017..6064    +  polyA_signal   HSV TK poly(A) signal: herpes simplex virus thymidine kinase polyadenylation signal (Cole and Stacy, 1985)
   6155..6171    -  polyA_signal   bGH poly(A) signal (fragment): bovine growth hormone polyadenylation signal
   6393..6981    +  rep_origin     ori: high-copy-number ColE1/pMB1/pBR322/pUC origin of replication
>Addgene plasmid #70110 | pMA3790 | addgene full sequence | sequence record 399654 | Addgene NGS Result
TTCTTTCCTGCGTTATCCCCTGATTCTGTGGATAACCGTATTACCGCCATGCATTAGTTATTAATAGTAA
TCAATTACGGGGTCATTAGTTCATAGCCCATATATGGAGTTCCGCGTTACATAACTTACGGTAAATGGCC
CGCCTGGCTGACCGCCCAACGACCCCCGCCCATTGACGTCAATAATGACGTATGTTCCCATAGTAACGCC
AATAGGGACTTTCCATTGACGTCAATGGGTGGAGTATTTACGGTAAACTGCCCACTTGGCAGTACATCAA
GTGTATCATATGCCAAGTACGCCCCCTATTGACGTCAATGACGGTAAATGGCCCGCCTGGCATTATGCCC
AGTACATGACCTTATGGGACTTTCCTACTTGGCAGTACATCTACGTATTAGTCATCGCTATTACCATGGT
GATGCGGTTTTGGCAGTACATCAATGGGCGTGGATAGCGGTTTGACTCACGGGGATTTCCAAGTCTCCAC
CCCATTGACGTCAATGGGAGTTTGTTTTGGCACCAAAATCAACGGGACTTTCCAAAATGTCGTAACAACT
CCGCCCCATTGACGCAAATGGGCGGTAGGCGTGTACGGTGGGAGGTCTATATAAGCAGAGCTGGTTTAGT
GAACCGTCAGATCCGCTAGATCGAATTCCGCCACCATGCTGTTTAATCTGAGGATTCTGTTAAACAATGC
AGCTTTTAGAAATGGTCACAACTTCATGGTTCGAAATTTTCGGTGTGGACAACCACTACAAGAGCAGAAA
CTCATCAGCGAGGAGGACCTGGGATCTGCCCGCAACGTGCCCGTGGGCTTTGGAGAGAGCTGGAAGAAGC
ACCTCAGCGGGGAGTTCGGGAAACCGTATTTTATCAAGCTAATGGGATTTGTTGCAGAAGAAAGAAAGCA
TTACACTGTTTATCCACCCCCACACCAAGTCTTCACCTGGACCCAGATGTGTGACATAAAAGATGTGAAG
GTTGTCATCCTGGGACAGGATCCAGCCCATGGACCTAATCAAGCTCACGGGCTCTGCTTTAGTGTTCAAA
GGCCTGTTCCGCCTCCGCCCAGTTTGGAGAACATTTATAAAGAGTTGTCTACAGACATAGAGGATTTTGT
TCATCCTGGCCATGGAGATTTATCTGGGTGGGCCAAGCAAGGTGTTCTCCTTCTCAACGCTGTCCTCACG
GTTCGTGCCCATCAAGCCAACTCTCATAAGGAGCGAGGCTGGGAGCAGTTCACTGATGCAGTTGTGTCCT
GGCTAAATCAGAACTCGAATGGCCTTGTTTTCTTGCTCTGGGGCTCTTATGCTCAGAAGAAGGGCAGTGC
CATTGATAGGAAGCGGCACCATGTACTACAGACGGCTCATCCCTCCCCTTTGTCAGTGTATAGAGGGTTC
TTTGGATGTAGACACTTTTCAAAGACCAATGAGCTGCTGCAGAAGTCTGGCAAGAAGCCCATTGACTGGA
AGGAGCTGTGAGTCTAGATAACTGATCATAATCAGCCATACCACATTTGTAGAGGTTTTACTTGCTTTAA
AAAACCTCCCACACCTCCCCCTGAACCTGAAACATAAAATGAATGCAATTGTTGTTGTTAACTTGTTTAT
TGCAGCTTATAATGGTTACAAATAAAGCAATAGCATCACAAATTTCACAAATAAAGCATTTTTTTCACTG
CATTCTAGTTGTGGTTTGTCCAAACTCATCAATGTATCTTAACGCGCGTCAATTCGAGGGGCTGCAGGAA
TTCGATCTGGTTCTTTCCGCCTCAGAAGCCATAGAGCCCACCGCATCCCCAGCATGCCTGCTATTGTCTT
CCCAATCCTCCCCCTTGCTGTCCTGCCCCACCCCACCCCCCAGAATAGAATGACACCTACTCAGACAATG
CGATGCAATTTCCTCATTTTATTAGGAAAGGACAGTGGGAGTGGCACCTTCCAGGGTCAAGGAAGGCACG
GGGGAGGGGCAAACAACAGATGGCTGGCAACTAGAAGGCACAGTCGAGGCTGATCAGCGAGCTCTAGCAT
TTAGGTGACACTATAGAATAGGGCCCTCTAGAACTAGTAGGCCTATTATTTTTGACACCAGACAAGTTGG
TAATGGTAGCGACCGGCGCTCAGTTGGAATTCTAGAGTCGCGGCCGGCCGCTTTACTTGTACAGCTCGTC
CATGCCGAGAGTGATCCCGGCGGCGGTCACGAACTCCAGCAGGACCATGTGATCGCGCTTCTCGTTGGGG
TCTTTGCTCAGGGCGGACTGGGTGCTCAGGTAGTGGTTGTCGGGCAGCAGCACGGGGCCGTCGCCGATGG
GGGTGTTCTGCTGGTAGTGGTCGGCGAGCTGCACGCTGCCGTCCTCGATGTTGTGGCGGATCTTGAAGTT
CACCTTGATGCCGTTCTTCTGCTTGTCGGCCATGATATAGACGTTGTGGCTGTTGTAGTTGTACTCCAGC
TTGTGCCCCAGGATGTTGCCGTCCTCCTTGAAGTCGATGCCCTTCAGCTCGATGCGGTTCACCAGGGTGT
CGCCCTCGAACTTCACCTCGGCGCGGGTCTTGTAGTTGCCGTCGTCCTTGAAGAAGATGGTGCGCTCCTG
GACGTAGCCTTCGGGCATGGCGGACTTGAAGAAGTCGTGCTGCTTCATGTGGTCGGGGTAGCGGCTGAAG
CACTGCACGCCGTAGGTCAGGGTGGTCACGAGGGTGGGCCAGGGCACGGGCAGCTTGCCGGTGGTGCAGA
TGAACTTCAGGGTCAGCTTGCCGTAGGTGGCATCGCCCTCGCCCTCGCCGGACACGCTGAACTTGTGGCC
GTTTACGTCGCCGTCCAGCTCGACCAGGATGGGCACCACCCCGGTGAACAGCTCCTCGCCCTTGCTCACC
ATGGTGGCGACCGGTACCAAGCTTCACGACACCTGAAATGGAAGAAAAAAACTTTGAACCACTGTCTGAG
GCTTGAGAATGAACCAAGATCCAAACTCAAAAAGGGCAAATTCCAAGGAGAATTACATCAAGTGCCAAGC
TGGCCTAACTTCAGTCTCCACCCACTCAGTGTGGGGAAACTCCATCGCATAAAACCCCTCCCCCCAACCT
AAAGACGACGTACTCCAAAAGCTCGAGAACTAATCGAGGTGCCTGGACGGCGCCCGGTACTCCGTGGAGT
CACATGAAGCGACGGCTGAGGACGGAAAGGCCCTTTTCCTTTGTGTGGGTGACTCACCCGCCCGCTCTCC
CGAGCGCCGCGTCCTCCATTTTGAGCTCCCTGCAGCAGGGCCGGGAAGCGGCCATCTTTCCGCTCACGCA
ACTGGTGCCGACCGGGCCAGCCTTGCCGCCCAGGGCGGGGCGATACACGGCGGCGCGAGGCCAGGCACCA
GAGCAGGCCGGCCAGCTTGAGACTACCCCCGTCCGATTCTCGGTGGCCGCGCTCGCAGGCCCCGCCTCGC
CGAACATGTGCGCTGGGACGCACGGGCCCCGTCGCCGCCCGCGGCCCCAAAAACCGAAATACCAGTGTGC
AGATCTTGGCCCGCATTTACAAGACTATCTTGCCAGAAAAAAAGCGTCGCAGCAGGTCATCAAAAATTTT
AAATGGCTAGAGACTTATCGAAAGCAGCGAGACAGGCGCGAAGGTGCCACCAGATTCGCACGCGGCGGCC
CCAGCGCCCAGGCCAGGCCTCAACTCAAGCACGAGGCGAAGGGGCTCCTTAAGCGCAAGGCCTCGAACTC
TCCCACCCACTTCCAACCCGAAGCTCGGGATCAAGAATCACGTACTGCAGCCAGGTGGAAGTAATTCAAG
GCACGCAAGGGCCATAACCCGTAAAGAGGCCAGGCCCGCGGGAACCACACACGGCACTTACCTGTGTTCT
GGCGGCAAACCCGTTGCGAAAAAGAACGTTCACGGCGACTACTGCACTTATATACGGTTCTCCCCCACCC
TCGGGAAAAAGGCGGAGCCAGTACACGACATCACTTTCCCAGTTTACCCCGCGCCACCTTCTCTAGGCAC
CGGTTCAATTGCCGACCCCTCCCCCCAACTTCTCGGGGACTGTGGGCGATGTGCGCTCTGCCCACTGACG
GGCACCGGAGCCTCACGCGCGTAAATTGTAAGCGTTAATATTTTGTTAAAATTCGCGTTAAATTTTTGTT
AAATCAGCTCATTTTTTAACCAATAGGCCGAAATCGGCAAAATCCCTTATAAATCAAAAGAATAGACCGA
GATAGGGT
[37 nt withheld, positions 4209-4245]
AAAGAACGTGGACTCCAACGTCAAAGG
[49 nt withheld, positions 4273-4321]
T
[91 nt withheld, positions 4323-4413]
G
[124 nt withheld, positions 4415-4538]
CAGGTGGCACTTTTCGGGGAAATGTGCGCGGAACCCCTATTTGTTTATTTTTCTAAATACATTCAAATAT
GTATCCGCTCATGAGACAATAACCCTGATAAATGCTTCAATAATATTGAAAAAGGAAGAGTCCTGAGGCG
GAAAGAACCAGCTGTGGAATGTGTGTCAGTTAGGGTGTGGAAAGTCCCCAGGCTCCCCAGCAGGCAGAAG
TATGCAAAGCATGCATCTCAATTAGTCAGCAACCATAGTCCCGCCCCTAACTCCGCCCATCCCGCCCCTA
ACTCCGCCCAGTTCCGCCCATTCTCCGCCCCATGGCTGACTAATTTTTTTTATTTATGCAGAGGCCGAGG
CCGCCTCGGCCTCTGAGCTATTCCAGAAGTAGTGAGGAGGCTTTTTTGGAGGCCTAGGCTTTTGCAAAGA
TCGATCAAGAGACAGGATGAGGATCGTTTCGCATGATTGAACAAGATGGATTGCACGCAGGTTCTCCGGC
CGCTTGGGTGGAGAGGCTATTCGGCTATGACTGGGCACAACAGACAATCGGCTGCTCTGATGCCGCCGTG
TTCCGGCTGTCAGCGCAGGGGCGCCCGGTTCTTTTTGTCAAGACCGACCTGTCCGGTGCCCTGAATGAAC
TGCAAGACGAGGCAGCGCGGCTATCGTGGCTGGCCACGACGGGCGTTCCTTGCGCAGCTGTGCTCGACGT
TGTCACTGAAGCGGGAAGGGACTGGCTGCTATTGGGCGAAGTGCCGGGGCAGGATCTCCTGTCATCTCAC
CTTGCTCCTGCCGAGAAAGTATCCATCATGGCTGATGCAATGCGGCGGCTGCATACGCTTGATCCGGCTA
CCTGCCCATTCGACCACCAAGCGAAACATCGCATCGAGCGAGCACGTACTCGGATGGAAGCCGGTCTTGT
CGATCAGGATGATCTGGACGAAGAGCATCAGGGGCTCGCGCCAGCCGAACTGTTCGCCAGGCTCAAGGCG
AGCATGCCCGACGGCGAGGATCTCGTCGTGACCCATGGCGATGCCTGCTTGCCGAATATCATGGTGGAAA
ATGGCCGCTTTTCTGGATTCATCGACTGTGGCCGGCTGGGTGTGGCGGACCGCTATCAGGACATAGCGTT
GGCTACCCGTGATATTGCTGAAGAGCTTGGCGGCGAATGGGCTGACCGCTTCCTCGTGCTTTACGGTATC
GCCGCTCCCGATTCGCAGCGCATCGCCTTCTATCGCCTTCTTGACGAGTTCTTCTGAGCGGGACTCTGGG
GTTCGAAATGACCGACCAAGCGACGCCCAACCTGCCATCACGAGATTTCGATTCCACCGCCGCCTTCTAT
GAAAGGTTGGGCTTCGGAATCGTTTTCCGGGACGCCGGCTGGATGATCCTCCAGCGCGGGGATCTCATGC
TGGAGTTCTTCGCCCACCCTAGGGGGAGGCTAACTGAAACACGGAAGGAGACAATACCGGAAGGAACCCG
CGCTATGACGGCAATAAAAAGACAGAATAAAACGCACGGTGTTGGGTCGTTTGTTCATAAACGCGGGGTT
CGGTCCCAGGGCTGGCACTCTGTCGATACCCCACCGAGACCCCATTGGGGCCAATACGCCCGCGTTTCTT
CCTTTTCCCCACCCCACCCCCCAAGTTCGGGTGAAGGCCCAGGGCTCGCAGCCAACGTCGGGGCGGCAGG
CCCTGCCATAGCCTCAGGTTACTCATATATACTTTAGATTGATTTAAAACTTCATTTTTAATTTAAAAGG
ATCTAGGTGAAGATCCTTTTTGATAATCTCATGACCAAAATCCCTTAACGTGAGTTTTCGTTCCACTGAG
CGTCAGACCCCGTAGAAAAGATCAAAGGATCTTCTTGAGATCCTTTTTTTCTGCGCGTAATCTGCTGCTT
GCAAACAAAAAAACCACCGCTACCAGCGGTGGTTTGTTTGCCGGATCAAGAGCTACCAACTCTTTTTCCG
AAGGTAACTGGCTTCAGCAGAGCGCAGATACCAAATACTGTTCTTCTAGTGTAGCCGTAGTTAGGCCACC
ACTTCAAGAACTCTGTAGCACCGCCTACATACCTCGCTCTGCTAATCCTGTTACCAGTGGCTGCTGCCAG
TGGCGATAAGTCGTGTCTTACCGGGTTGGACTCAAGACGATAGTTACCGGATAAGGCGCAGCGGTCGGGC
TGAACGGGGGGTTCGTGCACACAGCCCAGCTTGGAGCGAACGACCTACACCGAACTGAGATACCTACAGC
GTGAGCTATGAGAAAGCGCCACGCTTCCCGAAGGGAGAAAGGCGGACAGGTATCCGGTAAGCGGCAGGGT
CGGAACAGGAGAGCGCACGAGGGAGCTTCCAGGGGGAAACGCCTGGTATCTTTATAGTCCTGTCGGGTTT
CGCCACCTCTGACTTGAGCGTCGATTTTTGTGATGCTCGTCAGGGGGGCGGAGCCTATGGAAAAACGCCA
GCAACGCGGCCTTTTTACGGTTCCTGGCCTTTTGCTGGCCTTTTGCTCACATG
