>Addgene plasmid #70110 | pMA3790 | addgene partial sequence | sequence record 127399 | CMV-F 5'-CGCAAATGGGCGGTAGGCGTG-3'
CTATATAAGCAGAGCTGGTTTAGTGAACCGTCAGATCCGCTAGATCGAATTCCGCCACCATGCTGTTTAA
TCTGAGGATTCTGTTAAACAATGCAGCTTTTAGAAATGGTCACAACTTCATGGTTCGAAATTTTCGGTGT
GGACAACCACTACAAGAGCAGAAACTCATCAGCGAGGAGGACCTGGGATCTGCCCGCAACGTGCCCGTGG
GCTTTGGAGAGAGCTGGAAGAAGCACCTCAGCGGGGAGTTCGGGAAACCGTATTTTATCAAGCTAATGGG
ATTTGTTGCAGAAGAAAGAAAGCATTACACTGTTTATCCACCCCCACACCAAGTCTTCACCTGGACCCAG
ATGTGTGACATAAAAGATGTGAAGGTTGTCATCCTGGGACAGGATCCAGCCCATGGACCTAATCAAGCTC
ACGGGCTCTGCTTTAGTGTTCAAAGGCCTGTTCCGCCTCCGCCCAGTTTGGAGAACATTTATAAAGAGTT
GTCTACAGACATAGAGGATTTTGTTCATCCTGGCCATGGAGATTTATCTGGGTGGGCCAAGCAAGGTGTT
CTCCTTCTCAACGCTGTCCTCACGGTTCGTGCCCATCAAGCCAACTCTCATAAGGAGCGAGGCTGGGAGC
AGTTCACTGATGCAGTTGTGTCCTGGCTAAATCAGAACTCGAATGGCCTTGTTTTCTTGCTCTGGGGCTC
TTATGCTCAGAAGAAGGGCAGTGCCATTGATAGGAAGCGGCACCATGTACTACAGACGGCTCATCCCTCC
CCTTTGTCAGTGTATAGAGGGTTCTTTGGATGTAGACACTTTTCAAAGACCAATGAGCTGCTGCAGAAGT
CTGGCAAGAAGCCCATTGACTGGAAGGAGCTGTGAGTCTAGATAACTGATCATAATCAGCCATACCACAT
TTGTAGAGGTTTTACTTGCTTTAAAAAACCTCCCACACCTCCCCCTGAACCTGAAACATAAAATGAATGC
AATTGTTGTTGTTAACTTGTTTATTGCAGCTTATAATGGTTACAAATAAAGCAATAGCATCACAAATTTC
ACAAATAAAGCATTTTT
