>Addgene plasmid #70110 | pMA3790 | addgene partial sequence | sequence record 127400 | EF1a-F 5'-TCAAGCCTCAGACAGTGGTTC-3'
TTTCAGGTGTCGTGAAGCTTGGTACCGGTCGCCACCATGGTGAGCAAGGGCGAGGAGCTGTTCACCGGGG
TGGTGCCCATCCTGGTCGAGCTGGACGGCGACGTAAACGGCCACAAGTTCAGCGTGTCCGGCGAGGGCGA
GGGCGATGCCACCTACGGCAAGCTGACCCTGAAGTTCATCTGCACCACCGGCAAGCTGCCCGTGCCCTGG
CCCACCCTCGTGACCACCCTGACCTACGGCGTGCAGTGCTTCAGCCGCTACCCCGACCACATGAAGCAGC
ACGACTTCTTCAAGTCCGCCATGCCCGAAGGCTACGTCCAGGAGCGCACCATCTTCTTCAAGGACGACGG
CAACTACAAGACCCGCGCCGAGGTGAAGTTCGAGGGCGACACCCTGGTGAACCGCATCGAGCTGAAGGGC
ATCGACTTCAAGGAGGACGGCAACATCCTGGGGCACAAGCTGGAGTACAACTACAACAGCCACAACGTCT
ATATCATGGCCGACAAGCAGAAGAACGGCATCAAGGTGAACTTCAAGATCCGCCACAACATCGAGGACGG
CAGCGTGCAGCTCGCCGACCACTACCAGCAGAACACCCCCATCGGCGACGGCCCCGTGCTGCTGCCCGAC
AACCACTACCTGAGCACCCAGTCCGCCCTGAGCAAAGACCCCAACGAGAAGCGCGATCACATGGTCCTGC
TGGAGTTCGTGACCGCCGCCGGGATCACTCTCGGCATGGACGAGCTGTACAAGTAAAGCGGCCGGCCGCG
ACTCTAGAATTCCAACTGAGCGCCGGTCGCTACCATTACCAACTTGTCTGGTGTCAAAAATAATAGGCCT
ACTAGTTCTAGAGGGCCCTATTCTATAGTGTCACCTAAATGCTAGAGCTCGCTGATCAGCCTCGACTGTG
CCTTCTAGTTGCCAGCCATCTGTTGTTTGCCCCTCCCCCGTGCCTTCCTTGACCCTGGAAGGTGCCACTC
CCACTGTCCTTTCCTAATAAAA
